>Addgene plasmid #12167 | p53 S23A targeting vector | addgene partial sequence | sequence record 18726 | T7 5'-TAATACGACTCACTATAGGG-3'
CTGTGGCGAAAAGTCTGCCTGTCTTCCAGATACTCGGGATACAAATTTCCTTCCACCCGGATAAGATGCT
GGGGAGGAGCCAGGCCTAAGAGCAAGAATAAGTCAGAAGCCGGGAGATGGGAGGCTGCCAGTCCTAACCC
CACAGGCGGTGTTGAGGGCTTACCATCACCATCGGAGCAGCGCTCATGGTGGGGGCAGCGTCTCACGACC
TCCGTCATGTGCTGTGACTTCTTGTAGATGGCCATGGCGCGGACACGGCTCCCAGCTGGAGGTGTGGCGC
TGACCCACAACTGCACAGGGCACGTCTTCGCCAGCTGGCAGAATAGCTTATTGAGGGGAGGAGAGTACTG
GAAGAGAGGAGAGAGAACGGAGGTCGGGGACAAGCCGAGTAACGATCAGGTGTCAAGGTGGGGAACTAAT
GAAACACATTGTCCAAGCACCATTGGACGCCCTCGCAGTGGCAGAGGGCAGCCAGCAAAGAGAGGACTGG
GACCTTTCCTTCTTCCTCCCTTTCTGTGTTTTTCGAGACAGGGTTTCTCTATGTAGCCCTGGCTGTCCTG
GAACTCACTTTGTAGACCAGGCTGGCCTCGAACTCACAGAGATGGCCAACACACCTGACTTCTCTTTTTT
TGAGAGGGCACCTCTCTGTGTAGTCAGAGATGGCCTCGAACTTTTGTCCCTCCCACTTTG
