[The description below was written by a language model from this plasmid's Addgene catalogue record.]
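Description:
The p53 S23A targeting vector is a gene-targeting (knock-in) construct built in pBluescript II SK, a roughly 3 kb high-copy bacterial cloning plasmid propagated in E. coli under ampicillin selection. Although catalogued as a mammalian expression and Cre/Lox vector, its function is homologous recombination at the mouse Trp53 locus rather than expression of a cDNA. The insert, cloned between BamHI and XhoI sites that both remain intact, is a genomic fragment of mouse p53 running from intron 1 through exon 6. The T3 and T7 priming sites of the backbone flank it and serve for sequencing. The record does not give the insert size or the lengths of the homology arms.

Two modifications are built into the genomic fragment. Exon 2 carries a point mutation converting serine 23 to alanine, which removes this residue as a potential phosphorylation site. Intron 1 carries a puromycin resistance cassette flanked by loxP sites. The cassette allows selection of mammalian cells that have integrated the vector, and the loxP sites allow Cre recombinase to excise it afterwards, so that the marker does not remain in the targeted allele. According to the depositor, the cassette lies in the reverse orientation relative to p53 and contains an EcoRI site, a feature that could help distinguish targeted from wild-type alleles by restriction analysis, although the record does not describe a screening strategy. The promoter driving the puromycin gene is not stated. The vector was used to generate mice in which the endogenous p53 serine 23 is mutated, and the associated study reports defective apoptosis and B-cell lymphomas in these animals.
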