Addgene plasmid #12167: p53 S23A targeting vector
Depositing lab: Tyler Jacks. Depositing organization: Massachusetts Institute of Technology. Publication: Defective apoptosis and B-cell lymphomas in mice with p53 point mutation at Ser 23. MacPherson D, Kim J, Kim T, Rhee BK, Van Oostrom CT, DiTullio RA, Venere M, Halazonetis TD, Bronson R, De Vries A, Fleming M, Jacks T. EMBO J. 2004 Sep 15. 23(18):3689-99. 10.1038/sj.emboj.7600363 PubMed 15343266.
Backbone
  Vector backbone: pBluescript II SK
  Backbone size w/o insert (bp): 3000
  Vector type: Mammalian Expression, Cre/Lox
  Selectable markers: Puromycin
Growth in bacteria
  Bacterial resistance: Ampicillin, 100 μg/mL
  Growth temperature: 37°C
  Growth strain: DH5alpha
  Copy number: High Copy
Gene/Insert
  Gene/Insert name: p53 (alt name: p53 targeting vector)
  Species: M. musculus (mouse)
  Mutation: Ser23 mutation (S23A) in exon 2 and puromycin gene flanked by loxP sites in intron 1; vector includes p53 gene locus from intron 1 through exon 6.
  Entrez Gene: Trp53 (a.k.a. Tp53, bbl, bfy, bhy, p44, p53)
  Cloning method: Restriction Enzyme; 5′ cloning site BamHI (not destroyed); 3′ cloning site XhoI (not destroyed)
  Sequencing primers: 5′ T3; 3′ T7
Terms and licenses: Academic/Nonprofit Terms; Industry Terms: Not Available to Industry
Depositor comments: Used to generate a mouse with the endogenous p53 serine 23 mutated. Puromycin cassette flanked by loxP sites is in the reverse orientation and contains an EcoR1 site.
How to cite: p53 S23A targeting vector was a gift from Tyler Jacks (Addgene plasmid # 12167 ; http://n2t.net/addgene:12167 ; RRID:Addgene_12167)
